>Addgene plasmid #39605 | KHBD00501 | depositor partial sequence | sequence record 50045 | KHBD00501 sequence 2085 bps
ATGTCCATGCGGCGCCAGCGCATCAAGGCTCCGGCCAACCTGTCGCTTATCAAACGCAAGCCACGCAGGG
AGGAGCTCCCAACGGCGAAAAAGGAGGATGAGGAGGAGGAGGCGGTGGTGGTGGAAGCAGAGGCTGAGTC
CCCGCCCGTTGCATCGACCCCTGCTGCGGAATTGGAACTAGAGGCTGATGCAATCGCCTTCAAGATGCCC
GCAAGCTCGGCTGGGCAGCTGGAAGAGGTATTCCACTCGGACCTCGAGGACAATGTCATTCAGATGGACT
TGCAGAAGACCACCAATGGCTTCCCTATGTCGCCCAGCAAGGCTCAAGCCCGTCAGCGTGTGCGACCCAC
TCCGGTATTTGGCCAGCGACGCAACAGCTTCGTGGGCTCACCCATGGCCAGTGATTATGAGGGCGACTAT
CAGTCGCCAGCCACGCCCACGCGGCGAGAGCGCTATCTTAGCGGTTCTTCATCGGGAACTCCTTTGCAGC
AGCAGGTGCACTCGCCTATGCCTCCGTCCCCCTATAAATACCTACCGCCCGCTAGTCCGGGCATGGGACG
CATTCGCACCGAATCCACCTGTTCCACCTATTCCGAAGGAGGTAGCAAGCAGAGGAAGGGCGACGATAGG
TCGCAAAGTCAAATTGGACAGCGGTTAAATGCCCGGCGAGACTTTGAAACCCGTTTCAATAAGGGTGTAC
CCGACAAGTCCACGTTCAAGATGATGGACATGATCTTCTACAATCCGGAGAACAATCCCATGGTGCCCAA
ACAGTCGGTGACGACCATCAAGGATGAGTCTGGTGGCGATGATTCCAAGCCCGCAGTCAGTCAACTATTG
GAACCCAAGGGAGAGTCCACATCCGCTATGTTAGTGCCTCAGCTAAAGCTTGATGCCAATGGCGAGATGA
TCATTGATGAGAAAACATTGGAGATCGAAACCACGGCCGAGGTGGAGGCCCGCAAGGTGCTAGCCAACTC
ATCGTTAATCCTAATGGACGAGACTACGGGAGATAATGGATTCTATAAACGCCACAAGCGCACGCCATAC
TGGACCTCCGATGAGACCGTCCGCTTCTACCGCAGCCTGCAGATCATTGGGACGGACTTCTCGCTGATGT
GCCAAATGTTTCCAACACGTTCACGTCGGGATCTAAAGCTGAAGTACAAAAAGGAAGAGCGAACCAATGG
GCAGCTCATAAACAAAGCACTCCTCTATCCTAAGGCCTTCAACATTCAGGAGCTCAAGGATCAACTGGAA
GAGGAGGACCGCGAAAGGGAAGAAAATGATCGCAAGTGGAGGGAAATCGCACGAGCTCTTCCGGGAAACC
CTAAGAAGCGTTCCCGAGTACAGCAGCAAAGCAAGGCCTCAAGGGCACTAAACGATGGTGATGTTGTCTA
CGAAAACGAGCACGTAACGAGTACAAAGCTCGGCAAGCACGCCTGGGCCAAAAGGCGAAAGGAGTTGGAG
ACCGATGAGAACGACGGAAGTGCGCCGGCCAAACGTAAGCCAAAGGCTAAGCGACGATCTCCCAAGGTTT
CAGTTCCAGCGGCAACGGAAAGCCTGTCTGATGTGGCGGCCATTAAGCAGGAAAAAACGATCAAAACCGA
ACAAACGAGTAGTCATTTGCCAACGGGGGGAGAACTGCAGGCTGAGCTCAATGGCCTCCTCATGGATGAT
CCGGTGGAATATGACGTAGATGTAAACAAGCCACGTGATAAAACTATTATCAATATGGATGATGGTACCC
TAAGCTATGTCAGCGACGTCGAACCCGCCCCAGAGACGCCCAATCGAAAGGCAGAGACATATTTAATAAA
CTTCATTGAAGACCAAGATCATGAACTTATAACGCCGGATGACCCCATTCCGCCGTCCACTACCGAACCG
GATATCGAACAAATTCTCGCCGAGCTTGCGGAAGGATCTCTGGCTCTCGTCTCGTCCTTGGATCCAGAGC
ACGAGGATCGTGTGCTCAACGAAATCTACATGCTGGACAAAAAAACGGGCGAGTTGTGCGAAACGCCTCT
GAAAATACCAGAGCATATTGTTCAATGCATAATGAATGTTATGCAGCCAGAGGAC
