>Addgene plasmid #39605 | KHBD00501 | addgene partial sequence | sequence record 51629 | M13Rev
AATAATGATTTTATTTTGACTGATAGTGACCTGTTCGTTGCAACAAATTGATAAGCAATGCTTTCTTATA
ATGCCAACTTTGTACAAGAAAGTTGGCAAGTCCTCTGGCTGCATAACATTCATTATGCATTGAACAATAT
GCTCTGGTATTTTCAGAGGCGTTTCGCACAACTCGCCCGTTTTTTTGTCCAGCATGTAGATTTCGTTGAG
CACACGATCCTCGTGCTCTGGATCCAAGGACGAGACGAGAGCCAGAGATCCTTCCGCAAGCTCGGCGAGA
ATTTGTTCGATATCCGGTTCGGTAGTGGACGGCGGAATGGGGTCATCCGGCGTTATAAGTTCATGATCTT
GGTCTTCAATGAAGTTTATTAAATATGTCTCTGCCTTTCGATTGGGCGTCTCTGGGGCGGGTTCGACGTC
GCTGACATAGCTTAGGGTACCATCATCCATATTGATAATAGTTTTATCACGTGGCTTGTTTACATCTACG
TCATATTCCACCGGATCATCCATGAGGAGGCCATTGAGCTCAGCCTGCAGTTCTCCCCCCGTTGGCAAAT
GACTACTCGTTTGTTCGGTTTTGATCGTTTTTTCCTGCTTAATGGCCGCCACATCAGACAGGCTTTCCGT
TGCCGCTGGAACTGAAACCTTGGGAGATCGTCGCTTAGCCTTTGGCTTACGTTTGGCCGGCGCACTTCCG
TCGTTCTCATCGGTCTCCAACTCCTTTCGCCTTTTGGCCCAGGCGTGCTTGCCGAGCTTTGTACTCGTTA
CGTGCTCGTTTTCGTAGACAACATCACCATCGTTTAGTGCCCTTGAGGCCTTGCTTTGCTGCTGTACTCG
GGA
