[The description below was written by a language model from this plasmid's Addgene catalogue record.]
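Description:
KHBD00501 is a Gateway entry-type clone built in the pDONR221 backbone, carrying the open reading frame of the Drosophila melanogaster gene CG9305 (FBgn0032512), annotated in Entrez Gene as Bdp1. The insert is recorded as 2085 bp, placed in a backbone of about 2.5 kb by Gateway recombination cloning. The plasmid is a high-copy construct propagated in standard E. coli cloning strains under kanamycin selection. No feature table is provided with the record, so the exact positions of the recombination sites and the origin are not documented here. A pDONR221-derived clone would normally have its insert flanked by attL sites generated in the BP reaction, and the M13 forward and reverse sequencing primers listed read into the insert from the flanking backbone.

The record lists no promoter, which fits the role of this vector class: it is a storage and shuttle clone rather than an expression construct, and the ORF is not expected to be expressed from this plasmid. The depositor notes that ORFs in this collection were cloned open-ended, without a stop codon. After LR recombination into a destination vector, the coding sequence can therefore be read through into a C-terminal tag or fusion partner, as well as being joined to N-terminal fusions. The associated publication concerns automated protein–DNA interaction screening of Drosophila regulatory elements. This suggests the clone belongs to a fly ORF resource meant for transfer into vectors for such assays, though the record does not name specific destination vectors.
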