Addgene plasmid #39605: KHBD00501
Depositing lab: Bart Deplancke. Depositing organization: Swiss Federal Institute of Technology (EPFL). Publication: Automated protein-DNA interaction screening of Drosophila regulatory elements. Korneel Hens, Jean-Daniel Feuz, Alina Isakova, Antonina Lagovitina, Andreas Massouras, Julien Bryois, Patrick Callaerts, Susan E. Celniker, Bart Deplancke. Nat Methods. 2011 Oct 30;8(12):1065-70. 10.1038/nmeth.1763 PubMed 22037703.
Backbone
  Vector backbone: pDONR221
  Backbone manufacturer: Invitrogen
  Backbone size w/o insert (bp): 2536
  Vector type: Gateway DONR vector
Growth in bacteria
  Bacterial resistance: Kanamycin, 50 μg/mL
  Growth temperature: 37°C
  Growth strain: DH5alpha
  Copy number: High Copy
Gene/Insert
  Gene/Insert name: CG9305 (alt name: FBgn0032512)
  Species: D. melanogaster (fly)
  Insert size (bp): 2085
  Entrez Gene: Bdp1 (a.k.a. Dmel_CG9305, CG9305, Dmel\CG9305)
  Promoter: none
  Cloning method: Gateway Cloning
  Sequencing primers: 5′ M13-F20; 3′ M13R
Terms and licenses: Academic/Nonprofit Terms; Industry Terms: Not Available to Industry
Depositor comments: Please note that the ORFs in this collection were cloned open-ended (without a stop codon).
How to cite: KHBD00501 was a gift from Bart Deplancke (Addgene plasmid # 39605 ; http://n2t.net/addgene:39605 ; RRID:Addgene_39605)
